>Addgene plasmid #202222 | pBCC096 | addgene full sequence | sequence record 403461 | Addgene NGS Result
TTAATTAAAGCGGATAACAATTTCACACAGGAGGCCGCCTAGGCCGCGGCCGCGCGAATTTGCCGAATTC
GGATCCGGAGGGAGTGTGGGCGGACAATAAAGTCTTAAACTGAACAAAATAGATCTAAACTATGACAATA
AAGTCTTAAACTAGACAGAATAGTTGTAAACTGAAATCAGTCCAGTTATGCTGTGAAAAAGCATACTGGA
CTTTTGTTATGGCTAAAGCAAACTCTTCATTTTCTGAAGTGCAAATTGCCCGTCGTATTAAAGAGGGGCG
TGGCGCTGCAAGAATTCAAGCTTGGAGGACTCCTGTTGATAGATCCAGTAATGACCTCAGAACTCCATCT
GGATTTGTTCAGAACGCTCGGTTGCCGCCGGGCGTTTTTTATTGGTGAGAATCCAAGCTAGACTGCGATG
AGTGGCAGGGCGGGGCGTAATTTCTTAAGGCAGTTATTGGTGCCCTTAAACGCCTGGGGTAATGACTCTC
TAGCTTGAGGCATCAAATAAAACGAAAGGCTCAGTCGAAAGACTGGGCCTTTCGTTTTATCTGTTGTTTG
TCGGTGAACGCTCTCCTGAGTAGGACAAATCCGCCCGCCGCTGCAAGAATTCAAGCTTGGAGGAAGTTCC
TATACTTTCTAGAGAATAGGAACTTCGGAATAGGAACTTCAATGAAGAATTCTCATGTTTGACAGCTTAT
CATCGATAAGCTTTAATGCGGTAGTTTATCACAGTTAAATTGCTAACGCAGTCAGGCACCGTGTATGAAA
TCTAACAATGCGCTCATCGTCATCCTCGGCACCGTCACCCTGGATGCTGTAGGCATAGGCTTGGTTATGC
CGGTACTGCCGGGCCTCTTGCGGGATATCGTCCATTCCGACAGCATCGCCAGTCACTATGGCGTGCTGCT
AGCGCTATATGCGTTGATGCAATTTCTATGCGCACCCGTTCTCGGAGCACTGTCCGACCGCTTTGGCCGC
CGCCCAGTCCTGCTCGCTTCGCTACTTGGAGCCACTATCGACTACGCGATCATGGCGACCACACCCGTCC
TGTGGATCCTCTACGCCGGACGCATCGTGGCCGGCATCACCGGCGCCACAGGTGCGGTTGCTGGCGCCTA
TATCGCCGACATCACCGATGGGGAAGATCGGGCTCGCCACTTCGGGCTCATGAGCGCTTGTTTCGGCGTG
GGTATGGTGGCAGGCCCCGTGGCCGGGGGACTGTTGGGCGCCATCTCCTTGCATGCACCATTCCTTGCGG
CGGCGGTGCTCAACGGCCTCAACCTACTACTGGGCTGCTTCCTAATGCAGGAGTCGCATAAGGGAGAGCG
TCGACCGATGCCCTTGAGAGCCTTCAACCCAGTCAGCTCCTTCCGGTGGGCGCGGGGCATGACTATCGTC
GCCGCACTTATGACTGTTTTCTTTATCATGCAACTCGTAGGACAGGTGCCGGCAGCGCTCTGGGTCATTT
TCGGCGAGGACCGCTTTCGCTGGAGCGCGACGATGATCGGCCTGTCGCTTGCGGTATTCGGAATCTTGCA
CGCCCTCGCTCAAGCCTTCGTCACTGGTCCCGCCACCAAACGTTTCGGCGAGAAGCAGGCCATTATCGCC
GGCATGGCGGCCGACGCGCTGGGCTACGTCTTGCTGGCGTTCGCGACGCGAGGCTGGATGGCCTTCCCCA
TTATGATTCTTCTCGCTTCCGGCGGCATCGGGATGCCCGCGTTGCAGGCCATGCTGTCCAGGCAGGTAGA
TGACGACCATCAGGGACAGCTTCAAGGATCGCTCGCGGCTCTTACCAGCCTAACTTCGATCATTGGACCG
CTGATCGTCACGGCGATTTATGCCGCCTCGGCGAGCACATGGAACGGGTTGGCATGGATTGTAGGCGCCG
CCCTATACCTTGTCTGCCTCCCCGCGTTGCGTCGCGGTGCATGGAGCCGGGCCACCTCGACCTGAATGGA
AGCCGGCGGCACCTCGCTAACGGATTCACCACTCCAAGAATTGGAGCCAATCAATTCTTGCGGAGAACTG
GCTTGAAGTTCCTATACTTTCTAGAGAATAGGAACTTCGGAATAGGTACTTCCGCTACTAGAATTCGAGC
GGGGAATTCTTGACAATTAATCATCGGCTCGTATAATGTGTGGAATTGTGAGCGGATAACAATTTTCACA
CAGGAAACAGCTAAATGCGTAAAGGAGAAGAACTTTTCACTGGAGTTGTCCCAATTCTTGTTGAATTAGA
TGGTGATGTTAATGGGCACAAATTTTCTGTCAGTGGAGAGGGTGAAGGTGATGCAACATACGGAAAACTT
ACCCTTAAATTTATTTGCACTACTGGAAAACTACCTGTTCCATGGCCAACACTTGTCACTACTTTCGGTT
ATGGTGTTCAATGCTTTGCGAGATACCCAGATCATATGAAACAGCATGACTTTTTCAAGAGTGTCATGCC
CGAAGGTTATGTACAGGAAAGAACTATATTTTTCAAAGATGACGGGAACTACAAGACACGTGCTGAAGTC
AAGTTTGAAGGTGATACCCTTGTTAATAGAATCGAGTTAAAAGGTATTGATTTTAAAGAAGATGGAAACA
TTCTTGGACACAAATTGGAATACAACTATAACTCACACAATGTATACATCATGGCAGACAAACAAAAGAA
TGGAATCAAAGTTAACTTCAAAATTAGACACAACATTGAAGATGGAAGCGTTCAACTAGCAGACCATTAT
CAACAAAATACTCCAATTGGCGATGGCCCTGTCCTTTTACCAGACAACCATTACCTGTCCACACAATCTG
CCCTTTCGAAAGATCCCAACGAAAAGAGAGACCACATGGTCCTTCTTGAGTTTGTAACAGCTGCTGGGAT
TACACATGGCATGGATGAACTATACAAATGAGCTTAATTAGCTGAGCTTGGACTCCTGTTGATAGATCCA
GTAATGACCTCAGAACTCCATCTGGATTTGTTCAGAACGCTCGGTTGCCGCCGGGCGTTTTTTATTGGTG
AGAATCTCCCGCTTTACGAATTCCCATGGGGAGCATGCGGAGTTACGTCATCCCCACCTTCCGCTGCGTT
CTTCATCGATGCCCGCTTAGTGATATGCTTAAAACTCCAAGCACAGCCTTCTCCCCGGGGCGGCCGCATT
AGGCACCCCAGGCTTTACACTTTATGCTTCCGGCTCGTATAATGTGTGGATTTTGAGTTAGGATCCGTCG
AGATTTTCAGGAGCTAAGGAAGCTAAAATGGAGAAAAAAATCACTGGATATACCACCGTTGATATATCCC
AATGGCATCGTAAAGAACATTTTGAGGCATTTCAGTCAGTTGCTCAATGTACCTATAACCAGACCGTTCA
GCTGGATATTACGGCCTTTTTAAAGACCGTAAAGAAAAATAAGCACAAGTTTTATCCGGCCTTTATTCAC
ATTCTTGCCCGCCTGATGAATGCTCATCCGGAATTCCGTATGGCAATGAAAGACGGTGAGCTGGTGATAT
GGGATAGTGTTCACCCTTGTTACACCGTTTTCCATGAGCAAACTGAAACGTTTTCATCGCTCTGGAGTGA
ATACCACGACGATTTCCGGCAGTTTCTACACATATATTCGCAAGATGTGGCGTGTTACGGTGAAAACCTG
GCCTATTTCCCTAAAGGGTTTATTGAGAATATGTTTTTCGTCTCAGCCAATCCCTGGGTGAGTTTCACCA
GTTTTGATTTAAACGTGGCCAATATGGACAACTTCTTCGCCCCCGTTTTCACCATGGGCAAATATTATAC
GCAAGGCGACAAGGTGCTGATGCCGCTGGCGATTCAGGTTCATCATGCCGTTTGTGATGGCTTCCATGTC
GGCAGAATGCTTAATGAATTACAACAGTACTGCGATGAGTGGCAGGGCGGGGCGTAAACGCGTGGATCCG
GCTTACTAAAAGCCAGATAACAGTATGCGTATTTGCGCGCTGATTTTTGCGGTATAAGAATATATACTGA
TATGTATACCCGAAGTATGTCAAAAAGAGGTATGCTATGAAGCAGCGTATTACAGTGACAGTTGACAGCG
ACAGCTATCAGTTGCTCAAGGCATATATGATGTCAATATCTCCGGTCTGGTAAGCACAACCATGCAGAAT
GAAGCCCGTCGTCTGCGTGCCGAACGCTGGAAAGCGGAAAATCAGGAAGGGATGGCTGAGGTCGCCCGGT
TTATTGAAATGAACGGCTCTTTTGCTGACGAGAACAGGGGCTGGTGAAATGCAGTTTAAGGTTTACACCT
ATAAAAGAGAGAGCCGTTATCGTCTGTTTGTGGATGTACAGAGTGATATTATTGACACGCCCGGACGACG
GATGGTGATCCCCCTGGCCAGTGCACGTCTGCTGTCAGATAAAGTCTCCCGTGAACTTTACCCGGTGGTG
CATATCGGGGATGAAAGCTGGCGCATGATGACCACCGATATGGCCAGTGTGCCGGTATCCGTTATCGGGG
AAGAAGTGGCTGATCTCAGCCACCGCGAAAATGACATCAAAAACGCCATTAACCTGATGTTCTGGGGAAT
ATAAATGTCAGGCTCCCTTATACACAGCCCCCGGGGATGCTGGTTGTCATTGCCCCTCCTTCCTCTAAGT
GATAAGGTTACTTCCTCTAAATGACCAAGCAGGGTATCTAATCCTGTTAACGCTCGCTCAGAGAATTCGC
ATGCGGAGTCGAGGGAGAACCAGATAAGTGAAATCTAGTTCCAAACTATTTTGTCATTTTTAATTTTCGT
ATTAGCTTACGACGCTACACCCAGTTCCCATCTATTTTGTCACTCTTCCCTAAATAATCCTTAAAAACTC
CATTTCCACCCCTCCCAGTTCCCAACTATTTTGTCCGCCCACACGCTGAGCGAATTCCACGCTTGTGGAA
TTCCTCGAGGGAGTTCACATATACCTGCCGTTCACTATTATTTAGTGAAATGAGATATTATGATATTTTC
TGAATTGTGATTAAAAAGGCAACTTTATGCCCATGCAACAGAAACTATAAAAAATACAGAGAATGAAAAG
AAACAGATAGATTTTTTAGTTCTTTAGGCCCGTAGTCTGCAAATCCTTTTATGATTTTCTATCAAACAAA
AGAGGAAAATAGACCAGTTGCAATCCAAACGAGAGTCTAATAGAATGAGGTCGAAAAGTAAATCGCGCGG
GTTTGTTACTGATAAAGCAGGCAAGACCTAAAATGTGTAAAGGGCAAAGTGTATACTTTGGCGTCACCCC
TTACATATTTTAGGTCTTTTTTTATTGTGCGTAACTAACTTGCCATCTTCAAACAGGAGGGCTGGAAGAA
GCAGACCGCTAACACAGTACATAAAAAAGGAGACATGAACGATGAACATCAAAAAGTTTGCAAAACAAGC
AACAGTATTAACCTTTACTACCGCACTGCTGGCAGGAGGCGCAACTCAAGCGTTTGCGAAAGAAACGAAC
CAAAAGCCATATAAGGAAACATACGGCATTTCCCATATTACACGCCATGATATGCTGCAAATCCCTGAAC
AGCAAAAAAATGAAAAATATCAAGTTCCTGAATTCGATTCGTCCACAATTAAAAATATCTCTTCTGCAAA
AGGCCTGGACGTTTGGGACAGCTGGCCATTACAAAACGCTGACGGCACTGTCGCAAACTATCACGGCTAC
CACATCGTCTTTGCATTAGCCGGAGATCCTAAAAATGCGGATGACACATCGATTTACATGTTCTATCAAA
AAGTCGGCGAAACTTCTATTGACAGCTGGAAAAACGCTGGCCGCGTCTTTAAAGACAGCGACAAATTCGA
TGCAAATGATTCTATCCTAAAAGACCAAACACAAGAATGGTCAGGTTCAGCCACATTTACATCTGACGGA
AAAATCCGTTTATTCTACACTGATTTCTCCGGTAAACATTACGGCAAACAAACACTGACAACTGCACAAG
TTAACGTATCAGCATCAGACAGCTCTTTGAACATCAACGGTGTAGAGGATTATAAATCAATCTTTGACGG
TGACGGAAAAACGTATCAAAATGTACAGCAGTTCATCGATGAAGGCAACTACAGCTCAGGCGACAACCAT
ACGCTGAGAGATCCTCACTACGTAGAAGATAAAGGCCACAAATACTTAGTATTTGAAGCAAACACTGGAA
CTGAAGATGGCTACCAAGGCGAAGAATCTTTATTTAACAAAGCATACTATGGCAAAAGCACATCATTCTT
CCGTCAAGAAAGTCAAAAACTTCTGCAAAGCGATAAAAAACGCACGGCTGAGTTAGCAAACGGCGCTCTC
GGTATGATTGAGCTAAACGATGATTACACACTGAAAAAAGTGATGAAACCGCTGATTGCATCTAACACAG
TAACAGATGAAATTGAACGCGCGAACGTCTTTAAAATGAACGGCAAATGGTACCTGTTCACTGACTCCCG
CGGATCAAAAATGACGATTGACGGCATTACGTCTAACGATATTTACATGCTTGGTTATGTTTCTAATTCT
TTAACTGGCCCATACAAGCCGCTGAACAAAACTGGCCTTGTGTTAAAAATGGATCTTGATCCTAACGATG
TAACCTTTACTTACTCACACTTCGCTGTACCTCAAGCGAAAGGAAACAATGTCGTGATTACAAGCTATAT
GACAAACAGAGGATTCTACGCAGACAAACAATCAACGTTTGCGCCAAGCTTCCTGCTGAACATCAAAGGC
AAGAAAACATCTGTTGTCAAAGACAGCATCCTTGAACAAGGACAATTAACAGTTAACAAATAAATTCGCT
GAGCGAGGATGCACATGTGACCGAGGGAAGCTTGCGGCCGCGTCGTGACTGGGAAAACCCTGGCGACTAG
TCTTGGACTCCTGTTGATAGATCCAGTAATGACCTCAGAACTCCATCTGGATTTGTTCAGAACGCTCGGT
TGCCGCCGGGCGTTTTTTATTGGTGAGAATCCAGGGGTCCCCAATAATTACGATTTAAATTTGTGTCTCA
AAATCTCTGATGTTACATTGCACAAGATAAAAATATATCATCATGAACAATAAAACTGTCTGCTTACATA
AACAGTAATACAAGGGGTGTTATGAGCCATATTCAGCGTGAAACGAGCTGTAGCCGTCCGCGTCTGAACA
GCAACATGGATGCGGATCTGTATGGCTATAAATGGGCGCGTGATAACGTGGGTCAGAGCGGCGCGACCAT
TTATCGTCTGTATGGCAAACCGGATGCGCCGGAACTGTTTCTGAAACATGGCAAAGGCAGCGTGGCGAAC
GATGTGACCGATGAAATGGTGCGTCTGAACTGGCTGACCGAATTTATGCCGCTGCCGACCATTAAACATT
TTATTCGCACCCCGGATGATGCGTGGCTGCTGACCACCGCGATTCCGGGCAAAACCGCGTTTCAGGTGCT
GGAAGAATATCCGGATAGCGGCGAAAACATTGTGGATGCGCTGGCCGTGTTTCTGCGTCGTCTGCATAGC
ATTCCGGTGTGCAACTGCCCGTTTAACAGCGATCGTGTGTTTCGTCTGGCCCAGGCGCAGAGCCGTATGA
ACAACGGCCTGGTGGATGCGAGCGATTTTGATGATGAACGTAACGGCTGGCCGGTGGAACAGGTGTGGAA
AGAAATGCATAAACTGCTGCCGTTTAGCCCGGATAGCGTGGTGACCCACGGCGATTTTAGCCTGGATAAC
CTGATTTTCGATGAAGGCAAACTGATTGGCTGCATTGATGTGGGCCGTGTGGGCATTGCGGATCGTTATC
AGGATCTGGCCATTCTGTGGAACTGCCTGGGCGAATTTAGCCCGAGCCTGCAAAAACGTCTGTTTCAGAA
ATATGGCATTGATAATCCGGATATGAACAAACTGCAATTTCATCTGATGCTGGATGAATTTTTCTAATAA
TTAATTGGACCGCGGTCCGCGCGTTGTCCTTTTCCGCTGCATAACCCTGCTTCGGGGTCATTATAGCGAT
TTTTTCGGTATATCCATCCTTTTTCGCACGATATACAGGATTTTGCCAAAGGGTTCGTGTAGACTTTCCT
TGGTGTATCCAACGGCGTCAGCCGGGCAGGATAGGTGAAGTAGGCCCACCCGCGAGCGGGTGTTCCTTCT
TCACTGTCCCTTATTCGCACCTGGCGGTGCTCAACGGGAATCCTGCTCTGCGAGGCTGGCCGTAGGCCGG
CCGATCTGAAGATCAGCAGTTCAACCTGTTGATAGTACGTACTAAGCTCTCATGTTTCACGTACTAAGCT
CTCATGTTTAACGTACTAAGCTCTCATGTTTAACGAACTAAACCCTCATGGCTAACGTACTAAGCTCTCA
TGGCTAACGTACTAAGCTCTCATGTTTCACGTACTAAGCTCTCATGTTTGAACAATAAAATTAATATAAA
TCAGCAACTTAAATAGCCTCTAAGGTTTTAAGTTTTATAAGAAAAAAAAGAATATATAAGGCTTTTAAAG
CCTTTAAGGTTTAACGGTTGTGGACAACAAGCCAGGGATGTAACGCACTGAGAAGCCCTTAGAGCCTCTC
AAAGCAATTTTGAGTGACACAGGAACACTTAACGGCTGACATGGGGCGCGCCCAGCTGTCTAGGGCGGCG
GATTTGTCCTACTCAGGAGAGCGTTCACCGACAAACAACAGATAAAACGAAAGGCCCAGTCTTTCGACTG
AGCCTTTCGTTTTATTTGATGCCT
Features (pLannotate 1.2.2; 26 found; start..end, strand, type, name):
     85..284     -  mobile_element Tn7R (fragment): mini-Tn7 element (right end of the Tn7 transposon) Tn7
    308..402     +  terminator     lambda t0 terminator: transcription terminator from phage lambda
    412..441     +  CDS            CmR (fragment): chloramphenicol acetyltransferase confers resistance to chloramphenicol
    504..590     +  terminator     rrnB T1 terminator: Escherichia coli rrnB; transcription terminator T1 from the E. coli rrnB gene
    623..670     -  protein_bind   FRT: FLP-mediated recombination occurs in the 8-bp core sequence TCTAGAAA (Turan and Bode, 2011). FLP recombinase from the Saccharomyces cerevisiae 2μ plasmid
    689..717     +  promoter       tet promoter: E. coli promoter for tetracycline efflux protein gene
    765..1955    +  CDS            TcR: tetracycline efflux protein; tet; confers resistance to tetracycline
   2035..2068    -  protein_bind   FRT (minimal): supports FLP-mediated excision but not integration (Turan and Bode, 2011) FLP recombinase from the Saccharomyces cerevisiae 2μ plasmid
   2110..2138    +  promoter       tac promoter: strong E. coli promoter; hybrid between the trp and lac UV5 promoters
   2146..2162    +  protein_bind   lac operator: The lac repressor binds to the lac operator to inhibit transcription in E. coli. This inhibition can be relieved by adding lactose or isopropyl-β-D-thiogalactopyranoside (IPTG). lac repressor encoded by lacI
   2185..2898    +  CDS            hfriFP: hfriFP is a fluorescent protein published in 2013, derived from Herbaspirillum frisingense.
   2921..3015    +  terminator     lambda t0 terminator: transcription terminator from phage lambda
   3164..3194    +  promoter       lac UV5 promoter: E. coli lac promoter with an "up" mutation
   3218..3247    +  promoter       cat promoter (fragment): promoter of the E. coli cat gene encoding chloramphenicol acetyltransferase
   3248..3907    +  CDS            CmR: chloramphenicol acetyltransferase; cat; confers resistance to chloramphenicol
   4086..4244    +  CDS            ccdA (fragment): CCDA_ECO57 - Also known as H, letA. Experimental evidence at protein level: Swiss-Prot protein existence level 1. Antitoxin component of a type II toxin-antitoxin (TA) system which inhibits the post-segregational killing (PSK) of plasmid-free cells, also referred to as a plasmid addiction system. Binds to and blocks the activity of CcdB; will also remove bound CcdB protein from the CcdB-GyrA complex by forming a CcdA-CcdB complex, a process termed rejuvenation. Functions as a transcriptional corepressor for the ccdAB operon, repression also requires CcdB (By similarity). From Escherichia coli
   4249..4551    +  CDS            ccdB: CCDB_ECOLI - Also known as G, letB, letD. Experimental evidence at protein level: Swiss-Prot protein existence level 1. Toxic component of a type II toxin-antitoxin (TA) system, functioning in plasmid maintainence. Responsible for the post- segregational killing (PSK) of plasmid-free cells, also referred to as a plasmid addiction system. Half-life of over 2 hours. Cell killing by CcdB is accompanied by filamentation, defects in chromosome and plasmid segregation, defects in cell division, formation of anucleate cells, decreased DNA synthesis and plasmid loss. Interferes with the activity of DN
   4708..4873    -  mobile_element Tn7L: mini-Tn7 element (left end of the Tn7 transposon) Tn7
   4916..5361    +  promoter       sacB promoter: sacR; sacB promoter and control region
   5362..6783    +  CDS            SacB: secreted levansucrase that renders bacterial growth sensitive to sucrose; Bacillus subtilis sacB; negative selection marker
   6831..6855    +  CDS            lacZα (fragment): LacZα fragment of β-galactosidase; lacZ fragment
   6866..6960    +  terminator     lambda t0 terminator: transcription terminator from phage lambda
   7092..7904    +  CDS            aphA1: KKA1_ECOLX - Also known as nptI. Protein inferred from homology: Swiss-Prot protein existence level 3. Resistance to kanamycin and structurally-related aminoglycosides, including amikacin. From Escherichia coli.
   8074..8182    +  oriT           oriT: incP origin of transfer
   8193..8581    +  rep_origin     R6K γ ori: γ replication origin from E. coli plasmid R6K; requires the R6K initiator protein pi for replication
   8612..8698    -  terminator     rrnB T1 terminator: Escherichia coli rrnB; transcription terminator T1 from the E. coli rrnB gene
