[The description below was written by a language model from this plasmid's Addgene catalogue record and pLannotate feature annotations shown in this document.]
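Description:
pBCC096 is a Level 2 "empty" modular-cloning backbone, built on pBCC34 from several lower-level pBCC modules plus pICH41822, for making mini-Tn7 delivery plasmids that place strain-specific DNA barcodes into bacterial chromosomes. It is a low-copy suicide-type vector. Replication depends on the R6K γ origin, which needs the pi initiator protein, so the plasmid is maintained only in pir-expressing hosts. An incP oriT allows conjugative transfer into recipient bacteria. The backbone outside the transposon carries a kanamycin resistance gene (aphA1) and a sacB cassette with its native promoter, which confers sucrose sensitivity and can be used to counter-select cells that retain the vector.

Several elements lie between the Tn7R and Tn7L ends, which define the segment that is transposed. The first is a tetracycline efflux gene under the tet promoter, flanked by a full and a minimal FRT site, so the marker could be excised by FLP recombinase after integration. Next is a fluorescent protein gene driven by the tac promoter with a lac operator and followed by a lambda t0 terminator. The record describes this reporter as GFP, although the automated annotation labels the coding sequence hfriFP. The last element is a chloramphenicol resistance–ccdB dropout cassette. This cassette presumably occupies the position where the barcode module is inserted, with ccdB toxicity counter-selecting uncut backbone. That arrangement explains the use of a ccdB-tolerant, pir-positive host and the combined chloramphenicol and kanamycin selection. Terminators (lambda t0, rrnB T1) insulate the units. The record does not state the cloning sites, and no Tn7 transposase genes are annotated. The associated work used such chromosomal barcodes to track near-isogenic bacterial strains simultaneously in plant microbiota.
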