Addgene plasmid #202222: pBCC096
Purpose: Level 2 empty backbone for strain-specific barcode DNA tag through Tn7 bacterial insertion, Tetracyline selectable marker and GFP fluorescent marker
Depositing lab: Paul Schulze-Lefert. Depositing organization: Max Planck Institute for Plant Breeding Research. Publication: Chromosomal barcodes for simultaneous tracking of near-isogenic bacterial strains in plant microbiota. Ordon J, Thouin J, Nakano RT, Ma KW, Zhang P, Huettel B, Garrido-Oter R, Schulze-Lefert P. Nat Microbiol. 2024 Apr;9(4):1117-1129. doi: 10.1038/s41564-024-01619-8. Epub 2024 Mar 19. PubMed 38503974.
Backbone
  Vector backbone: pBCC34
  Vector type: Bacterial Expression
  Selectable markers: Tetracyline
Growth in bacteria
  Bacterial resistance: Chloramphenicol and Kanamycin, 25 & 50 μg/mL
  Growth temperature: 37°C
  Growth strain: DB3.1λpir
  Copy number: Low Copy
Gene/Insert
  Gene/Insert name: pBCC25, pBCC30, pBCC57, pBCC27, pBCC26, pBCC28, pICH41822 (G5)
  Species: Synthetic
  Cloning method: Restriction Enzyme; 5′ cloning site unknown (unknown if destroyed)
Terms and licenses: Academic/Nonprofit Terms; Industry Terms: Not Available to Industry
Depositor comments: Please visit https://doi.org/10.1101/2023.04.20.537712 for bioRxiv preprint.
How to cite: pBCC096 was a gift from Paul Schulze-Lefert (Addgene plasmid # 202222 ; http://n2t.net/addgene:202222 ; RRID:Addgene_202222)
